Addgene plasmid #242871: pCMV2 Bxb1-c2
Purpose: Mammalian expression of hyperactive Bxb1 Integrase mutant (I87L)
Depositing lab: Jesse Owens. Depositing organization: University of Hawaii. Publication: Directed evolution of hyperactive integrases for site specific insertion of transgenes. Hew BE, Gupta S, Sato R, Waller DF, Stoytchev I, Short JE, Sharek L, Tran CT, Badran AH, Owens JB. Nucleic Acids Res. 2024 Jul 2:gkae534. doi: 10.1093/nar/gkae534. PubMed 38953167.
Backbone
  Vector backbone: pCMV
  Vector type: Mammalian Expression
Growth in bacteria
  Bacterial resistance: Ampicillin, 100 μg/mL
  Growth temperature: 37°C
  Growth strain: DH5alpha
  Copy number: High Copy
Gene/Insert
  Gene/Insert name: Bxb1 Integrase
  Species: H. sapiens (human)
  Mutation: I87L
  Promoter: CMV
  Cloning method: Gibson Cloning
Terms and licenses: Academic/Nonprofit Terms; Industry Terms: Not Available to Industry
Depositor comments: please email each time it is ordered.
How to cite: pCMV2 Bxb1-c2 was a gift from Jesse Owens (Addgene plasmid # 242871 ; http://n2t.net/addgene:242871 ; RRID:Addgene_242871)
