[The description below was written by a language model from this plasmid's Addgene catalogue record and pLannotate feature annotations shown in this document.]
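Description:
pCMV2 Bxb1-c2 is a 5,883-nt mammalian expression plasmid built on a pCMV backbone, made to express a hyperactive variant of the Bxb1 serine integrase carrying the I87L substitution. It is propagated in E. coli as a high-copy plasmid through a ColE1/pUC-type origin and selected with ampicillin via the β-lactamase gene. An f1 phage origin is also present. No mammalian selection marker is annotated, so the plasmid appears suited to transient expression.

The expression cassette consists of the human cytomegalovirus immediate-early enhancer and promoter, followed by an SP6 promoter, an unannotated stretch of roughly 1.6 kb, an antisense T7 promoter, SV40 small t/large T intron-derived sequence and the SV40 polyadenylation signal. The automated feature table does not label the integrase coding sequence itself. By position, the gap between the SP6 and T7 sites is where the insert should lie, and the tiny Csy4 fragment called there is most likely a spurious match. The flanking phage promoters could in principle support in vitro transcription. The catalogue lists the insert species as human, although Bxb1 integrase originates from a mycobacteriophage. Whether this reflects codon optimisation is not stated. A single loxP site, lac UV5 promoter/operator and short lacI, lacZα and AmpR-promoter fragments appear to be backbone remnants with no stated function.

Bxb1 integrase catalyses unidirectional recombination between its attP and attB sites. The associated work describes directed evolution of hyperactive integrases for site-specific transgene insertion, so this plasmid would typically be co-delivered with an attachment-site-bearing donor to integrate cargo at a matching genomic site in mammalian cells.
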