Features (pLannotate 1.2.2; 22 found; start..end, strand, type, name):
      2..456     +  rep_origin     f1 ori (sequence partly withheld): f1 bacteriophage origin of replication; arrow indicates direction of (+) strand synthesis
    482..538     +  promoter       AmpR promoter (fragment): bla
    691..742     +  promoter       AmpR promoter (fragment): bla
    743..1603    +  CDS            AmpR: β-lactamase; bla; confers resistance to ampicillin, carbenicillin, and related antibiotics
   1705..1738    -  protein_bind   loxP: Cre-mediated recombination occurs in the 8-bp core sequence (GCATACAT). Cre recombinase
   1816..2404    +  rep_origin     ori: high-copy-number ColE1/pMB1/pBR322/pUC origin of replication
   2587..2640    +  CDS            lacI (fragment): lac repressor; lacI; The lac repressor binds to the lac operator to inhibit transcription in E. coli. This inhibition can be relieved by adding lactose or isopropyl-β-D-thiogalactopyranoside (IPTG).
   2656..2753    -  promoter       AmpR promoter: bla
   2866..2896    +  promoter       lac UV5 promoter: E. coli lac promoter with an "up" mutation
   2904..2920    +  protein_bind   lac operator: The lac repressor binds to the lac operator to inhibit transcription in E. coli. This inhibition can be relieved by adding lactose or isopropyl-β-D-thiogalactopyranoside (IPTG). lac repressor encoded by lacI
   2950..3253    +  enhancer       CMV enhancer: human cytomegalovirus immediate early enhancer
   3254..3457    +  promoter       CMV promoter: human cytomegalovirus (CMV) immediate early promoter
   3551..3567    +  promoter       SV40 promoter (fragment): SV40 early promoter
   3573..3591    +  promoter       SP6 promoter: promoter for bacteriophage SP6 RNA polymerase
   4775..4791    -  CDS            Csy4 (fragment): CRISPR-associated endoribonuclease responsible for pre-crRNA processing in Pseudomonas aeruginosa (Haurwitz et al., 2010)
   5220..5238    -  promoter       T7 promoter: promoter for bacteriophage T7 RNA polymerase
   5252..5366    +  intron         large T intron (fragment): SV40 (simian virus 40) large T antigen intron
   5440..5465    +  intron         small t intron (fragment): SV40 (simian virus 40) small t antigen intron
   5465..5602    +  CDS            large T antigen (fragment): large T antigen from SV40 (simian virus 40)
   5625..5759    +  polyA_signal   SV40 poly(A) signal: SV40 polyadenylation signal
   5764..5813    -  CDS            lacI (fragment): lac repressor; lacI; The lac repressor binds to the lac operator to inhibit transcription in E. coli. This inhibition can be relieved by adding lactose or isopropyl-β-D-thiogalactopyranoside (IPTG).
   5813..5880    +  CDS            lacZα (fragment): LacZα fragment of β-galactosidase; lacZ fragment
>Addgene plasmid #242871 | pCMV2 Bxb1-c2 | addgene full sequence | sequence record 486635 | Addgene NGS Result
G
[124 nt withheld, positions 2-125]
C
[91 nt withheld, positions 127-217]
A
[49 nt withheld, positions 219-267]
CCTTTGACGTTGGAGTCCACGTTCTT
[37 nt withheld, positions 294-330]
ACCCTATCTCGGTCTATTCTTTTGATTTATAAGGGATTTTGCCGATTTCGGCCTATTGGTTAAAAAATGA
GCTGATTTAACAAAAATTTAACGCGAATTTTAACAAAATATTAACGCTTACAATTTAGGTGGCACTTTTC
GGGGAAATGTGCGCGGAACCCCTATTTGTTTATTTTTCTAAATACATTCAAATATGTATCCGCTCATGCC
AGGTCTTGGACTGGTGAGAACGGCTTGCTCGGCAGCTTCGATGTGTGCTGGAGGGAGAATAAAGGTCTAA
GATGTGCGATAGAGGGAAGTCGCATTGAATTATGTGCTGTGTAGGGATCGCTGGTATCAAATATGTGTGC
CCACCCCTGGCATGAGACAATAACCCTGATAAATGCTTCAATAATATTGAAAAAGGAAGAGTATGAGTAT
TCAACATTTCCGTGTCGCCCTTATTCCCTTTTTTGCGGCATTTTGCCTTCCTGTTTTTGCTCACCCAGAA
ACGCTGGTGAAAGTAAAAGATGCTGAAGATCAGTTGGGTGCACGAGTGGGTTACATCGAACTGGATCTCA
ACAGCGGTAAGATCCTTGAGAGTTTTCGCCCCGAAGAACGTTTTCCAATGATGAGCACTTTTAAAGTTCT
GCTATGTGGCGCGGTATTATCCCGTATTGACGCCGGGCAAGAGCAACTCGGTCGCCGCATACACTATTCT
CAGAATGACTTGGTTGAGTACTCACCAGTCACAGAAAAGCATCTTACGGATGGCATGACAGTAAGAGAAT
TATGCAGTGCTGCCATAACCATGAGTGATAACACTGCGGCCAACTTACTTCTGACAACGATCGGAGGACC
GAAGGAGCTAACCGCTTTTTTGCACAACATGGGGGATCATGTAACTCGCCTTGATCGTTGGGAACCGGAG
CTGAATGAAGCCATACCAAACGACGAGCGTGACACCACGATGCCTGTAGCAATGGCAACAACGTTGCGCA
AACTATTAACTGGCGAACTACTTACTCTAGCTTCCCGGCAACAATTAATAGACTGGATGGAGGCGGATAA
AGTTGCAGGACCACTTCTGCGCTCGGCCCTTCCGGCTGGCTGGTTTATTGCTGATAAATCTGGAGCCGGT
GAGCGTGGGTCTCGCGGTATCATTGCAGCACTGGGGCCAGATGGTAAGCCCTCCCGTATCGTAGTTATCT
ACACGACGGGGAGTCAGGCAACTATGGATGAACGAAATAGACAGATCGCTGAGATAGGTGCCTCACTGAT
TAAGCATTGGTAACTGTCAGACCAAGTTTACTCATATATACTTTAGATTGATTTAAAACTTCATTTTTAA
TTTAAAAGGATCTAGGTGAAGATCCTTTTTGATAATCTCATGCCATAACTTCGTATAATGTATGCTATAC
GAAGTTATGGCATGACCAAAATCCCTTAACGTGAGTTTTCGTTCCACTGAGCGTCAGACCCCGTAGAAAA
GATCAAAGGATCTTCTTGAGATCCTTTTTTTCTGCGCGTAATCTGCTGCTTGCAAACAAAAAAACCACCG
CTACCAGCGGTGGTTTGTTTGCCGGATCAAGAGCTACCAACTCTTTTTCCGAAGGTAACTGGCTTCAGCA
GAGCGCAGATACCAAATACTGTTCTTCTAGTGTAGCCGTAGTTAGGCCACCACTTCAAGAACTCTGTAGC
ACCGCCTACATACCTCGCTCTGCTAATCCTGTTACCAGTGGCTGCTGCCAGTGGCGATAAGTCGTGTCTT
ACCGGGTTGGACTCAAGACGATAGTTACCGGATAAGGCGCAGCGGTCGGGCTGAACGGGGGGTTCGTGCA
CACAGCCCAGCTTGGAGCGAACGACCTACACCGAACTGAGATACCTACAGCGTGAGCTATGAGAAAGCGC
CACGCTTCCCGAAGGGAGAAAGGCGGACAGGTATCCGGTAAGCGGCAGGGTCGGAACAGGAGAGCGCACG
AGGGAGCTTCCAGGGGGAAACGCCTGGTATCTTTATAGTCCTGTCGGGTTTCGCCACCTCTGACTTGAGC
GTCGATTTTTGTGATGCTCGTCAGGGGGGCGGAGCCTATGGAAAAACGCCAGCAACGCGGCCTTTTTACG
GTTCCTGGCCTTTTGCTGGCCTTTTGCTCACATGTTCTTTCCTGCGTTATCCCCTGATTCTGTGGATAAC
CGTATTACCGCCTTTGAGTGAGCTGATACCGCTCGCCGCAGCCGAACGACCGAGCGCAGCGAGTCAGTGA
GCGAGGAAGCGGAAGAGCGCCCAATACGCAAACCGCCTCTCCCCGCGCGTTGGCCGATTCATTAATGCAG
AGCTTGCAATTCGCGCTTTTTCAATATTATTGAAGCATTTATCAGGGTTATTGTCTCATGAGCGGATACA
TATTTGAATGTATTTAGAAAAATAAACAAATAGGGGTTCCGCGCACATTTCCCCGAAAAGTGCCACCTGA
CGTCTAAGAAACCATTATTATCATGACATTAACCTATAAAAATAGGCGTATCACGAGGCCCTTTCACTCA
TTAGGCACCCCAGGCTTTACACTTTATGCTTCCGGCTCGTATAATGTGTGGAATTGTGAGCGGATAACAA
TTTCACACAGGAAACAGCATCGTGCAGGTCGTTACATAACTTACGGTAAATGGCCCGCCTGGCTGACCGC
CCAACGACCCCCGCCCATTGACGTCAATAATGACGTATGTTCCCATAGTAACGCCAATAGGGACTTTCCA
TTGACGTCAATGGGTGGAGTATTTACGGTAAACTGCCCACTTGGCAGTACATCAAGTGTATCATATGCCA
AGTACGCCCCCTATTGACGTCAATGACGGTAAATGGCCCGCCTGGCATTATGCCCAGTACATGACCTTAT
GGGACTTTCCTACTTGGCAGTACATCTACGTATTAGTCATCGCTATTACCATGGTGATGCGGTTTTGGCA
GTACATCAATGGGCGTGGATAGCGGTTTGACTCACGGGGATTTCCAAGTCTCCACCCCATTGACGTCAAT
GGGAGTTTGTTTTGGCACCAAAATCAACGGGACTTTCCAAAATGTCGTAACAACTCCGCCCCATTGACGC
AAATGGGCGGTAGGCGTGTACGGTGGGAGGTCTATATAAGCAGAGCTCGTTTAGTGAACCGTCAGATCGC
CTGGAGACGCCATCCACGCTGTTTTGACCTCCATAGAAGACACCGGGACCGATCCAGCCTCCGGACTCTA
GCCTAGGCTTTTGCAAAAAGCTATTTAGGTGACACTATAGAAGGTACGCCTGCAGGTACCGGTCCGGAAT
TCCCGGGTCGACGAGCTCACTAGTGCCGCCACCATGCGAGCCCTCGTAGTCATACGCCTTTCTCGCGTAA
CCGATGCGACGACTAGTCCCGAGAGACAATTGGAGTCTTGTCAACAATTGTGTGCGCAGCGAGGCTGGGA
CGTCGTAGGAGTCGCAGAGGACCTTGATGTCTCAGGAGCCGTTGATCCTTTTGACAGGAAAAGGCGACCA
AATCTTGCGAGATGGCTTGCTTTTGAGGAGCAGCCATTTGATGTTATAGTAGCATATAGGGTCGACAGAT
TGACGCGGTCTCTACGACATCTCCAGCAGCTGGTCCATTGGGCCGAAGACCACAAGAAACTGGTTGTGAG
CGCAACGGAGGCACACTTTGATACAACTACTCCTTTCGCGGCTGTTGTGATCGCGCTCATGGGTACCGTG
GCTCAAATGGAGCTTGAGGCAATCAAAGAACGGAATCGATCAGCTGCCCATTTTAATATAAGAGCTGGTA
AATATCGCGGCTCTCTGCCTCCCTGGGGGTATCTTCCGACAAGAGTAGACGGCGAATGGCGCCTCGTTCC
GGACCCGGTACAACGGGAGAGGATACTGGAAGTATATCACCGAGTGGTAGACAATCACGAGCCGCTTCAC
TTGGTCGCGCACGATTTGAATAGACGGGGCGTACTTTCTCCTAAAGATTATTTCGCGCAACTGCAAGGGC
GCGAACCGCAAGGTAGAGAGTGGAGTGCAACAGCCCTCAAGAGATCAATGATCTCAGAGGCTATGCTGGG
GTACGCGACGCTCAATGGCAAAACAGTGCGAGACGATGATGGTGCCCCCCTCGTTAGAGCCGAACCTATC
CTGACTCGGGAACAACTCGAGGCCTTGCGGGCCGAGCTGGTGAAAACTTCACGCGCCAAACCAGCTGTTT
CAACACCCTCACTTCTTCTGCGAGTTCTGTTCTGTGCAGTCTGCGGAGAGCCGGCGTATAAATTTGCAGG
TGGTGGGAGAAAGCATCCGAGGTATCGATGCCGAAGCATGGGGTTTCCCAAACATTGCGGCAATGGCACC
GTCGCTATGGCCGAGTGGGATGCATTTTGTGAGGAACAGGTATTGGACCTTTTGGGGGACGCAGAGAGGT
TGGAGAAGGTTTGGGTCGCAGGATCCGATTCTGCGGTGGAGCTTGCCGAAGTCAACGCTGAGCTCGTGGA
CCTCACGTCCCTCATTGGTAGCCCAGCGTACCGCGCGGGTTCCCCTCAGAGAGAGGCGCTTGATGCCCGC
ATCGCCGCTCTTGCGGCCAGACAAGAGGAGCTTGAGGGACTGGAGGCGAGGCCAAGCGGTTGGGAGTGGA
GGGAAACGGGCCAGCGATTCGGCGATTGGTGGCGAGAGCAGGACACAGCTGCGAAGAACACTTGGCTTAG
ATCCATGAATGTTCGGTTGACCTTTGATGTGAGGGGCGGTCTGACGCGAACGATCGACTTCGGCGACCTT
CAAGAGTACGAACAGCATCTTAGGCTGGGGTCAGTAGTCGAGCGCTTGCACACCGGGATGTCGTAGCGAG
ACACCCGGATCCCTCGAGGGGCCCAAGCTTACGCGTGCATGCGACGTCATAGCTCTCTCCCTATAGTGAG
TCGTATTATAAGCTAGCTTGGGATCTTTGTGAAGGAACCTTACTTCTGTGGTGTGACATAATTGGACAAA
CTACCTACAGAGATTTAAAGCTCTAAGGTAAATATAAAATTTTTAAGTGTATAATGTGTTAAACTAGCTG
CATATGCTTGCTGCTTGAGAGTTTTGCTTACTGAGTATGATTTATGAAAATATTATACACAGGAGCTAGT
GATTCTAATTGTTTGTGTATTTTAGATTCACAGTCCCAAGGCTCATTTCAGGCCCCTCAGTCCTCACAGT
CTGTTCATGATCATAATCAGCCATACCACATTTGTAGAGGTTTTACTTGCTTTAAAAAACCTCCCACACC
TCCCCCTGAACCTGAAACATAAAATGAATGCAATTGTTGTTGTTAACTTGTTTATTGCAGCTTATAATGG
TTACAAATAAAGCAATAGCATCACAAATTTCACAAATAAAGCATTTTTTTCACTGCATTCTAGTTGTGGT
TTGTCCAAACTCATCAATGTATCTTATCATGTCTGGATCGATCCTGCATTAATGAATCGGCCAACGCGCG
GGGAGAGGCGGTTTGCGTATTGGCTGGCGTAATAGCGAAGAGGCCCGCACCGATCGCCCTTCCCAACAGT
TGCGCAGCCTGAATGGCGAATGG
